Addgene plasmid #41204: TAL3030
Depositing lab: Keith Joung. Depositing organization: Massachusetts General Hospital. Publication: Targeted gene disruption in somatic zebrafish cells using engineered TALENs. Sander JD, Cade L, Khayter C, Reyon D, Peterson RT, Joung JK, Yeh JR. Nat Biotechnol. 2011 Aug 5;29(8):697-8. doi: 10.1038/nbt.1934. PubMed 21822241.
Backbone
  Vector backbone: JDS74
  Backbone manufacturer: Addgene plasmid #32288
  Backbone size w/o insert (bp): 6447
  Vector type: Mammalian Expression ; T7
Growth in bacteria
  Bacterial resistance: Ampicillin, 100 μg/mL
  Growth temperature: 37°C
  Growth strain: XL1 Blue
  Copy number: High Copy
Gene/Insert
  Gene/Insert name: ZebrafishCommunity-bbc3-(puma)-Left (alt name: bbc3 (puma))
  Species: D. rerio (zebrafish)
  Insert size (bp): 1640
  Entrez Gene: bbc3
  Promoter: CMV
  Tag / fusion protein: 3X Flag (N terminal on backbone); WT FOKI (C terminal on backbone)
  Cloning method: Restriction Enzyme; 5′ cloning site N/A (destroyed during cloning); 3′ cloning site N/A (destroyed during cloning)
  Sequencing primers: 5′ CMV-F; 3′ BGH-rev
Terms and licenses: Academic/Nonprofit Terms; Industry Terms: Not Available to Industry
Depositor comments: Target binding site: TGGCACGCCGAACAGCTG It is strongly recommended that users perform a diagnostic digest to verify this plasmid prior to use. For example, a double digest of the plasmid with BamHI and KpnI should result in two bands at 2.3kb and 5.8kb.
How to cite: TAL3030 was a gift from Keith Joung (Addgene plasmid # 41204 ; http://n2t.net/addgene:41204 ; RRID:Addgene_41204)
