[The description below was written by a language model from this plasmid's Addgene catalogue record.]
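Description:
TAL3030 is a TALEN expression plasmid encoding the "left" half of a nuclease pair directed against the zebrafish (D. rerio) bbc3 gene, also known as puma. It is built on the JDS74 backbone (about 6.4 kb without insert), which is classed as a mammalian expression vector with a T7 element. A roughly 1.6 kb insert, recorded as a restriction-enzyme cloning in which both junction sites were destroyed, presumably corresponds to the engineered TAL effector repeat array that specifies the DNA target. The plasmid is maintained in E. coli as a high-copy construct under ampicillin selection. The record does not name the origin of replication, and no feature table is provided.

The backbone supplies the flanking parts of the fusion protein, with a 3X Flag tag at the N terminus and the wild-type FokI nuclease domain at the C terminus. The insert therefore completes a tagged TAL effector–FokI open reading frame. Expression is driven by the CMV promoter, and the listed sequencing primers suggest a BGH polyadenylation region downstream. The T7 designation indicates that the coding region can also be transcribed in vitro to produce mRNA, the usual route for delivering nucleases into zebrafish embryos.

FokI cleaves only as a dimer, so this left monomer is meant to be used with a matching right-hand TALEN that binds the opposite strand across a spacer. Together they introduce a double-strand break at the bbc3 locus, and error-prone repair of that break can disrupt the gene. The naming marks the construct as part of a set of TALENs made for the zebrafish community, and the associated work concerns targeted gene disruption in somatic zebrafish cells. The depositor advises confirming the plasmid by diagnostic restriction digest before use.
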