>Addgene plasmid #41204 | TAL3030 | depositor partial sequence | sequence record 54843 | TAL3030 sequence 2430 bps
TCTAGAGCTAGCACCATGGACTACAAAGACCATGACGGTGATTATAAAGATCATGACATCGATTACAAGG
ATGACGATGACAAGATGGCCCCCAAGAAGAAGAGGAAGGTGGGCATTCACCGCGGGGTACCTATGGTGGA
CTTGAGGACACTCGGTTATTCGCAACAGCAACAGGAGAAAATCAAGCCTAAGGTCAGGAGCACCGTCGCG
CAACACCACGAGGCGCTTGTGGGGCATGGCTTCACTCATGCGCATATTGTCGCGCTTTCACAGCACCCTG
CGGCGCTTGGGACGGTGGCTGTCAAATACCAAGATATGATTGCGGCCCTGCCCGAAGCCACGCACGAGGC
AATTGTAGGGGTCGGTAAACAGTGGTCGGGAGCGCGAGCACTTGAGGCGCTGCTGACTGTGGCGGGTGAG
CTTAGGGGGCCTCCGCTCCAGCTCGACACCGGGCAGCTGCTGAAGATCGCGAAGAGAGGGGGAGTAACAG
CGGTAGAGGCAGTGCACGCCTGGCGCAATGCGCTCACCGGGGCCCCCTTGAACCTGACCCCAGACCAGGT
AGTCGCAATCGCGAACAATAATGGGGGAAAGCAAGCCCTGGAAACCGTGCAAAGGTTGTTGCCGGTCCTT
TGTCAAGACCACGGCCTTACACCGGAGCAAGTCGTGGCCATTGCAAATAATAACGGTGGCAAACAGGCTC
TTGAGACGGTTCAGAGACTTCTCCCAGTTCTCTGTCAAGCCCACGGGCTGACTCCCGATCAAGTTGTAGC
GATTGCGTCGCATGACGGAGGGAAACAAGCATTGGAGACTGTCCAACGGCTCCTTCCCGTGTTGTGTCAA
GCCCACGGTTTGACGCCTGCACAAGTGGTCGCCATCGCCTCCAATATTGGCGGTAAGCAGGCGCTGGAAA
CAGTACAGCGCCTGCTGCCTGTACTGTGCCAGGATCATGGACTGACCCCAGACCAGGTAGTCGCAATCGC
GTCACATGACGGGGGAAAGCAAGCCCTGGAAACCGTGCAAAGGTTGTTGCCGGTCCTTTGTCAAGACCAC
GGCCTTACACCGGAGCAAGTCGTGGCCATTGCAAATAATAACGGTGGCAAACAGGCTCTTGAGACGGTTC
AGAGACTTCTCCCAGTTCTCTGTCAAGCCCACGGGCTGACTCCCGATCAAGTTGTAGCGATTGCGTCGCA
TGACGGAGGGAAACAAGCATTGGAGACTGTCCAACGGCTCCTTCCCGTGTTGTGTCAAGCCCACGGTTTG
ACGCCTGCACAAGTGGTCGCCATCGCCAGCCATGATGGCGGTAAGCAGGCGCTGGAAACAGTACAGCGCC
TGCTGCCTGTACTGTGCCAGGATCATGGACTGACCCCAGACCAGGTAGTCGCAATCGCGAACAATAATGG
GGGAAAGCAAGCCCTGGAAACCGTGCAAAGGTTGTTGCCGGTCCTTTGTCAAGACCACGGCCTTACACCG
GAGCAAGTCGTGGCCATTGCAAGCAACATCGGTGGCAAACAGGCTCTTGAGACGGTTCAGAGACTTCTCC
CAGTTCTCTGTCAAGCCCACGGGCTGACTCCCGATCAAGTTGTAGCGATTGCGTCGAACATTGGAGGGAA
ACAAGCATTGGAGACTGTCCAACGGCTCCTTCCCGTGTTGTGTCAAGCCCACGGTTTGACGCCTGCACAA
GTGGTCGCCATCGCCAGCCATGATGGCGGTAAGCAGGCGCTGGAAACAGTACAGCGCCTGCTGCCTGTAC
TGTGCCAGGATCATGGACTGACCCCAGACCAGGTAGTCGCAATCGCGTCGAACATTGGGGGAAAGCAAGC
CCTGGAAACCGTGCAAAGGTTGTTGCCGGTCCTTTGTCAAGACCACGGCCTTACACCGGAGCAAGTCGTG
GCCATTGCAAATAATAACGGTGGCAAACAGGCTCTTGAGACGGTTCAGAGACTTCTCCCAGTTCTCTGTC
AAGCCCACGGGCTGACTCCCGATCAAGTTGTAGCGATTGCGTCGCATGACGGAGGGAAACAAGCATTGGA
GACTGTCCAACGGCTCCTTCCCGTGTTGTGTCAAGCCCACGGTTTGACGCCTGCACAAGTGGTCGCCATC
GCCTCGAATGGCGGCGGTAAGCAGGCGCTGGAAACAGTACAGCGCCTGCTGCCTGTACTGTGCCAGGATC
ATGGACTGACACCCGAACAGGTGGTCGCCATTGCTAATAATAACGGAGGACGGCCAGCCTTGGAGTCCAT
CGTAGCCCAATTGTCCAGGCCCGATCCCGCGTTGGCTGCGTTAACGAATGACCATCTGGTGGCGTTGGCA
TGTCTTGGTGGACGACCCGCGCTCGATGCAGTCAAAAAGGGTCTGCCTCATGCTCCCGCATTGATCAAAA
GAACCAACCGGCGGATTCCCGAGAGAACTTCCCATCGAGTCGCGGGATCC
