>Addgene plasmid #41204 | TAL3030 | addgene partial sequence | sequence record 56062 | JDS-TALEN-F 5'-TAGGGGTCGGTAAACAGTGG-3'
TGCTGACTGTGGCGGGTGAGCTTAGGGGGCCTCCGCTCCAGCTCGACACCGGGCAGCTGCTGAAGATCGC
GAAGAGAGGGGGAGTAACAGCGGTAGAGGCAGTGCACGCCTGGCGCAATGCGCTCACCGGGGCCCCCTTG
AACCTGACCCCAGACCAGGTAGTCGCAATCGCGAACAATAATGGGGGAAAGCAAGCCCTGGAAACCGTGC
AAAGGTTGTTGCCGGTCCTTTGTCAAGACCACGGCCTTACACCGGAGCAAGTCGTGGCCATTGCAAATAA
TAACGGTGGCAAACAGGCTCTTGAGACGGTTCAGAGACTTCTCCCAGTTCTCTGTCAAGCCCACGGGCTG
ACTCCCGATCAAGTTGTAGCGATTGCGTCGCATGACGGAGGGAAACAAGCATTGGAGACTGTCCAACGGC
TCCTTCCCGTGTTGTGTCAAGCCCACGGTTTGACGCCTGCACAAGTGGTCGCCATCGCCTCCAATATTGG
CGGTAAGCAGGCGCTGGAAACAGTACAGCGCCTGCTGCCTGTACTGTGCCAGGATCATGGACTGACCCCA
GACCAGGTAGTCGCAATCGCGTCACATGACGGGGGAAAGCAAGCCCTGGAAACCGTGCAAAGGTTGTTGC
CGGTCCTTTGTCAAGACCACGGCCTTACACCGGAGCAAGTCGTGGCCATTGCAAATAATAACGGTGGCAA
ACAGGCTCTTGAGACGGTTCAGAGACTTCTCCCAGTTCTCTGTCAAGCCCACGGGCTGACTCCCGATCAA
GTTGTAGCGATTGCGTCGCATGACGGAGGGAAACAAGCATTGGAGACTGTCCAACGGCTCCTTCCCGTGT
TGTGTCAAGC
